>Addgene plasmid #55146 | mCherry-TOMM20-N-10 | addgene full sequence | sequence record 334999 | Addgene NGS Result
CGTTACATAACTTACGGTAAATGGCCCGCCTGGCTGACCGCCCAACGACCCCCGCCCATTGACGTCAATA
ATGACGTATGTTCCCATAGTAACGCCAATAGGGACTTTCCATTGACGTCAATGGGTGGAGTATTTACGGT
AAACTGCCCACTTGGCAGTACATCAAGTGTATCATATGCCAAGTACGCCCCCTATTGACGTCAATGACGG
TAAATGGCCCGCCTGGCATTATGCCCAGTACATGACCTTATGGGACTTTCCTACTTGGCAGTACATCTAC
GTATTAGTCATCGCTATTACCATGGTGATGCGGTTTTGGCAGTACATCAATGGGCGTGGATAGCGGTTTG
ACTCACGGGGATTTCCAAGTCTCCACCCCATTGACGTCAATGGGAGTTTGTTTTGGCACCAAAATCAACG
GGACTTTCCAAAATGTCGTAACAACTCCGCCCCATTGACGCAAATGGGCGGTAGGCGTGTACGGTGGGAG
GTCTATATAAGCAGAGCTGGTTTAGTGAACCGTCAGATCCGCTAGCGCCACCATGGTGGGTCGGAACAGC
GCCATCGCCGCCGGTGTATGCGGGGCCCTTTTCATTGGGTACTGCATCTACTTCGACCGCAAAAGACGAA
GTGACCCCAACTTCAAGAACAGGCTTCGAGAACGAAGAAAGAAACAGAAGCTTGCCAAGGAGAGAGCTGG
GCTTTCCAAGTTACCTGACCTTAAAGATGCTGAAGCTGTTCAGAAGTTCTTCCTTGAAGAAATACAGCTT
GGTGAAGAGTTACTAGCTCAAGGTGAATATGAGAAGGGCGTAGACCATCTGACAAATGCAATTGCTGTGT
GTGGACAGCCACAGCAGTTACTGCAGGTCTTACAGCAAACTCTTCCACCACCAGTGTTCCAGATGCTTCT
GACTAAGCTCCCAACAATTAGTCAGAGAATTGTAAGTGCTCAGAGCTTGGCTGAAGATGATGTGGAAGGC
GGTAGCGGGGATCCACCGGTCGCCACCATGGTGAGCAAGGGCGAGGAGGATAACATGGCCATCATCAAGG
AGTTCATGCGCTTCAAGGTGCACATGGAGGGCTCCGTGAACGGCCACGAGTTCGAGATCGAGGGCGAGGG
CGAGGGCCGCCCCTACGAGGGCACCCAGACCGCCAAGCTGAAGGTGACCAAGGGTGGCCCCCTGCCCTTC
GCCTGGGACATCCTGTCCCCTCAGTTCATGTACGGCTCCAAGGCCTACGTGAAGCACCCCGCCGACATCC
CCGACTACTTGAAGCTGTCCTTCCCCGAGGGCTTCAAGTGGGAGCGCGTGATGAACTTCGAGGACGGCGG
CGTGGTGACCGTGACCCAGGACTCCTCCCTGCAGGACGGCGAGTTCATCTACAAGGTGAAGCTGCGCGGC
ACCAACTTCCCCTCCGACGGCCCCGTAATGCAGAAGAAGACCATGGGCTGGGAGGCCTCCTCCGAGCGGA
TGTACCCCGAGGACGGCGCCCTGAAGGGCGAGATCAAGCAGAGGCTGAAGCTGAAGGACGGCGGCCACTA
CGACGCTGAGGTCAAGACCACCTACAAGGCCAAGAAGCCCGTGCAGCTGCCCGGCGCCTACAACGTCAAC
ATCAAGTTGGACATCACCTCCCACAACGAGGACTACACCATCGTGGAACAGTACGAACGCGCCGAGGGCC
GCCACTCCACCGGCGGCATGGACGAGCTGTACAAGTAAAGCGGCCGCGACTCTAGATCATAATCAGCCAT
ACCACATTTGTAGAGGTTTTACTTGCTTTAAAAAACCTCCCACACCTCCCCCTGAACCTGAAACATAAAA
TGAATGCAATTGTTGTTGTTAACTTGTTTATTGCAGCTTATAATGGTTACAAATAAAGCAATAGCATCAC
AAATTTCACAAATAAAGCATTTTTTTCACTGCATTCTAGTTGTGGTTTGTCCAAACTCATCAATGTATCT
TAAGGCGTAAATTGTAAGCGTTAATATTTTGTTAAAATTCGCGTTAAATTTTTGTTAAATCAGCTCATTT
TTTAACCAATAGGCCGAAATCGGCAAAATCCCTTATAAATCAAAAGAATAGACCGAGATAGGGT
[37 nt withheld, positions 2095-2131]
AAAGAACGTGGACTCCAACGTCAAAGG
[49 nt withheld, positions 2159-2207]
T
[91 nt withheld, positions 2209-2299]
G
[124 nt withheld, positions 2301-2424]
CAGGTGGCACTTTTCGGGGAAATGTGCGCGGAACCCCTATTTGTTTATTTTTCTAAATACATTCAAATAT
GTATCCGCTCATGAGACAATAACCCTGATAAATGCTTCAATAATATTGAAAAAGGAAGAGTCCTGAGGCG
GAAAGAACCAGCTGTGGAATGTGTGTCAGTTAGGGTGTGGAAAGTCCCCAGGCTCCCCAGCAGGCAGAAG
TATGCAAAGCATGCATCTCAATTAGTCAGCAACCAGGTGTGGAAAGTCCCCAGGCTCCCCAGCAGGCAGA
AGTATGCAAAGCATGCATCTCAATTAGTCAGCAACCATAGTCCCGCCCCTAACTCCGCCCATCCCGCCCC
TAACTCCGCCCAGTTCCGCCCATTCTCCGCCCCATGGCTGACTAATTTTTTTTATTTATGCAGAGGCCGA
GGCCGCCTCGGCCTCTGAGCTATTCCAGAAGTAGTGAGGAGGCTTTTTTGGAGGCCTAGGCTTTTGCAAA
GATCGATCAAGAGACAGGATGAGGATCGTTTCGCATGATTGAACAAGATGGATTGCACGCAGGTTCTCCG
GCCGCTTGGGTGGAGAGGCTATTCGGCTATGACTGGGCACAACAGACAATCGGCTGCTCTGATGCCGCCG
TGTTCCGGCTGTCAGCGCAGGGGCGCCCGGTTCTTTTTGTCAAGACCGACCTGTCCGGTGCCCTGAATGA
ACTGCAAGACGAGGCAGCGCGGCTATCGTGGCTGGCCACGACGGGCGTTCCTTGCGCAGCTGTGCTCGAC
GTTGTCACTGAAGCGGGAAGGGACTGGCTGCTATTGGGCGAAGTGCCGGGGCAGGATCTCCTGTCATCTC
ACCTTGCTCCTGCCGAGAAAGTATCCATCATGGCTGATGCAATGCGGCGGCTGCATACGCTTGATCCGGC
TACCTGCCCATTCGACCACCAAGCGAAACATCGCATCGAGCGAGCACGTACTCGGATGGAAGCCGGTCTT
GTCGATCAGGATGATCTGGACGAAGAGCATCAGGGGCTCGCGCCAGCCGAACTGTTCGCCAGGCTCAAGG
CGAGCATGCCCGACGGCGAGGATCTCGTCGTGACCCATGGCGATGCCTGCTTGCCGAATATCATGGTGGA
AAATGGCCGCTTTTCTGGATTCATCGACTGTGGCCGGCTGGGTGTGGCGGACCGCTATCAGGACATAGCG
TTGGCTACCCGTGATATTGCTGAAGAGCTTGGCGGCGAATGGGCTGACCGCTTCCTCGTGCTTTACGGTA
TCGCCGCTCCCGATTCGCAGCGCATCGCCTTCTATCGCCTTCTTGACGAGTTCTTCTGAGCGGGACTCTG
GGGTTCGAAATGACCGACCAAGCGACGCCCAACCTGCCATCACGAGATTTCGATTCCACCGCCGCCTTCT
ATGAAAGGTTGGGCTTCGGAATCGTTTTCCGGGACGCCGGCTGGATGATCCTCCAGCGCGGGGATCTCAT
GCTGGAGTTCTTCGCCCACCCTAGGGGGAGGCTAACTGAAACACGGAAGGAGACAATACCGGAAGGAACC
CGCGCTATGACGGCAATAAAAAGACAGAATAAAACGCACGGTGTTGGGTCGTTTGTTCATAAACGCGGGG
TTCGGTCCCAGGGCTGGCACTCTGTCGATACCCCACCGAGACCCCATTGGGGCCAATACGCCCGCGTTTC
TTCCTTTTCCCCACCCCACCCCCCAAGTTCGGGTGAAGGCCCAGGGCTCGCAGCCAACGTCGGGGCGGCA
GGCCCTGCCATAGCCTCAGGTTACTCATATATACTTTAGATTGATTTAAAACTTCATTTTTAATTTAAAA
GGATCTAGGTGAAGATCCTTTTTGATAATCTCATGACCAAAATCCCTTAACGTGAGTTTTCGTTCCACTG
AGCGTCAGACCCCGTAGAAAAGATCAAAGGATCTTCTTGAGATCCTTTTTTTCTGCGCGTAATCTGCTGC
TTGCAAACAAAAAAACCACCGCTACCAGCGGTGGTTTGTTTGCCGGATCAAGAGCTACCAACTCTTTTTC
CGAAGGTAACTGGCTTCAGCAGAGCGCAGATACCAAATACTGTTCTTCTAGTGTAGCCGTAGTTAGGCCA
CCACTTCAAGAACTCTGTAGCACCGCCTACATACCTCGCTCTGCTAATCCTGTTACCAGTGGCTGCTGCC
AGTGGCGATAAGTCGTGTCTTACCGGGTTGGACTCAAGACGATAGTTACCGGATAAGGCGCAGCGGTCGG
GCTGAACGGGGGGTTCGTGCACACAGCCCAGCTTGGAGCGAACGACCTACACCGAACTGAGATACCTACA
GCGTGAGCTATGAGAAAGCGCCACGCTTCCCGAAGGGAGAAAGGCGGACAGGTATCCGGTAAGCGGCAGG
GTCGGAACAGGAGAGCGCACGAGGGAGCTTCCAGGGGGAAACGCCTGGTATCTTTATAGTCCTGTCGGGT
TTCGCCACCTCTGACTTGAGCGTCGATTTTTGTGATGCTCGTCAGGGGGGCGGAGCCTATGGAAAAACGC
CAGCAACGCGGCCTTTTTACGGTTCCTGGCCTTTTGCTGGCCTTTTGCTCACATGTTCTTTCCTGCGTTA
TCCCCTGATTCTGTGGATAACCGTATTACCGCCATGCATTAGTTATTAATAGTAATCAATTACGGGGTCA
TTAGTTCATAGCCCATATATGGAGTTCCG
Features (pLannotate 1.2.2; 15 found; start..end, strand, type, name):
      1..304     +  enhancer       CMV enhancer: human cytomegalovirus immediate early enhancer
    305..508     +  promoter       CMV promoter: human cytomegalovirus (CMV) immediate early promoter
    543..977     +  CDS            TOMM20: TOM20_HUMAN - Also known as KIAA0016. Experimental evidence at protein level: Swiss-Prot protein existence level 1. Central component of the receptor complex responsible for the recognition and translocation of cytosolically synthesized mitochondrial preproteins. Together with TOM22 functions as the transit peptide receptor at the surface of the mitochondrion outer membrane and facilitates the movement of preproteins into the TOM40 translocation pore (By similarity). Required for the translocation across the mitochondrial outer membrane of cytochrome P450 monooxygenases. From Homo sapiens (Hum
   1008..1715    +  CDS            mCherry: mCherry is a basic (constitutively fluorescent) red fluorescent protein published in 2004, derived from Discosoma sp.. It is reported to be a very rapidly-maturing monomer with low acid sensitivity.
   1735..1818    +  CDS            large T antigen (fragment): large T antigen from SV40 (simian virus 40)
   1841..1962    +  polyA_signal   SV40 poly(A) signal: SV40 polyadenylation signal
   1996..2424    -  rep_origin     f1 ori (sequence partly withheld): f1 bacteriophage origin of replication; arrow indicates direction of (+) strand synthesis
   2451..2555    +  promoter       AmpR promoter: bla
   2557..2914    +  promoter       SV40 promoter: SV40 enhancer and early promoter
   2949..3743    +  CDS            NeoR/KanR: aminoglycoside phosphotransferase from Tn5; aph(3')-II (or nptII); confers resistance to neomycin, kanamycin, and G418 (Geneticin®)
   3764..3916    +  CDS            ble (fragment): BLE_KLEPN - Experimental evidence at protein level: Swiss-Prot protein existence level 1. Binding protein with a strong affinity to the bleomycin family of antibiotics. Binds to CL990; an antimitotic-antibiotic compound. From Klebsiella pneumoniae.
   3975..4022    +  polyA_signal   HSV TK poly(A) signal: herpes simplex virus thymidine kinase polyadenylation signal (Cole and Stacy, 1985)
   4113..4129    -  polyA_signal   bGH poly(A) signal (fragment): bovine growth hormone polyadenylation signal
   4351..4939    +  rep_origin     ori: high-copy-number ColE1/pMB1/pBR322/pUC origin of replication
   5054..5113    +  enhancer       CMV enhancer (fragment): human cytomegalovirus immediate early enhancer
