[The description below was written by a language model from this plasmid's Addgene catalogue record and pLannotate feature annotations shown in this document.]
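Description:
mCherry-TOMM20-N-10 is a mammalian expression plasmid built on the mCherry-N1 backbone that produces human TOMM20 fused at its C terminus to the red fluorescent protein mCherry. The sequenced record is about 5.1 kb. Expression is driven by the human cytomegalovirus immediate early enhancer and promoter, followed by the TOMM20 coding sequence, a short linker region, the mCherry coding sequence and an SV40 polyadenylation signal. TOMM20 is a central receptor component of the translocase of the outer mitochondrial membrane, recognising cytosolically synthesised preproteins and helping pass them to the TOM40 pore. Placing mCherry downstream of TOMM20 leaves the native N terminus of the protein free, so the fusion serves as a marker of the outer mitochondrial membrane. The record lists excitation at 587 nm and emission at 610 nm.

The plasmid is propagated in E. coli through a high-copy ColE1/pUC-type origin and also carries an f1 phage origin. A single Tn5 aminoglycoside phosphotransferase gene (NeoR/KanR) provides both selections: the bacterial bla promoter drives it for kanamycin resistance in bacteria, and the adjacent SV40 enhancer/early promoter drives it in mammalian cells for G418 selection of stable transfectants, with an HSV TK polyadenylation signal terminating the cassette. Short annotated fragments of SV40 large T antigen, ble and the bGH poly(A) signal appear to be partial automated matches within backbone sequence rather than functional elements. The cloning method is not recorded. The construct is typically used for transient or stable transfection to visualise mitochondria by fluorescence microscopy in live or fixed cells.
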