Addgene plasmid #55146: mCherry-TOMM20-N-10
Purpose: Localization: Outer Mitochondrial Membrane, Excitation: 587, Emission: 610
Depositing lab: Michael Davidson. Depositing organization: Florida State University, Tallahassee.
Backbone
  Vector backbone: mCherry-N1
  Backbone size w/o insert (bp): 4750
  Vector type: Mammalian Expression
  Selectable markers: Neomycin (select with G418)
Growth in bacteria
  Bacterial resistance: Kanamycin, 50 μg/mL
  Growth temperature: 37°C
  Growth strain: DH5alpha
  Copy number: High Copy
Gene/Insert
  Gene/Insert name: TOMM20 (alt name: NM_014765.2)
  Species: H. sapiens (human)
  Entrez Gene: TOMM20 (a.k.a. MAS20, MOM19, TOM20)
  Promoter: CMV
  Tag / fusion protein: mCherry (C terminal on backbone)
  Cloning method: Unknown
  Sequencing primers: 5′ CMV-F; 3′ SV40pA-R
Terms and licenses: Academic/Nonprofit Terms; Industry Terms: Not Available to Industry
Depositor comments: Excitation = 587; Emission = 610
How to cite: mCherry-TOMM20-N-10 was a gift from Michael Davidson (Addgene plasmid # 55146 ; http://n2t.net/addgene:55146 ; RRID:Addgene_55146)
