>Addgene plasmid #55146 | mCherry-TOMM20-N-10 | depositor partial sequence | sequence record 85512 | insert sequence
ACGTCAGATCCGCTAGCGCCACCATGGTGGGTCGGAACAGCGCCATCGCCGCCGGTGTATGCGGGGCCCT
TTTCATTGGGTACTGCATCTACTTCGACCGCAAAAGACGAAGTGACCCCAACTTCAAGAACAGGCTTCGA
GAACGAAGAAAGAAACAGAAGCTTGCCAAGGAGAGAGCTGGGCTTTCCAAGTTACCTGACCTTAAAGATG
CTGAAGCTGTTCAGAAGTTCTTCCTTGAAGAAATACAGCTTGGTGAAGAGTTACTAGCTCAAGGTGAATA
TGAGAAGGGCGTAGACCATCTGACAAATGCAATTGCTGTGTGTGGACAGCCACAGCAGTTACTGCAGGTC
TTACAGCAAACTCTTCCACCACCAGTGTTCCAGATGCTTCTGACTAAGCTCCCAACAATTAGTCAGAGAA
TTGTAAGTGCTCAGAGCTTGGCTGAAGATGATGTGGAAGGCGGTAGCGGGGATCCACCGGTCGCCACCAT
GGTGAGCAAGGGCGAGGAGGATAACATGGCCATCATCAAGGAGTTCATGCGCTTCAAGGTGCACATGGAG
GGCTCCGTGAACGGCCACGAGTTCGAGATCGAGGGCGAGGGCGAGGGCCGCCCCTACGAGGGCACCCAGA
CCGCCAAGCTGAAGGTGACCAAGGGTGGCCCCCTGCCCTTCGCCTGGGACATCCTGTCCCCTCAGTTCAT
GTACGGCTCCAAGGCCTACGTGAAGCACCCCGCCGACATCCCCGACTACTTGAAGCTGTCCTTCCCCGAG
GGCTTCAAGTGGGAGCGCGTGATGAACTTCGAGGACGGCGGCGTGGTGACCGTGACCCAGGACTCCTCCC
TGCAGGACGGCGAGTTCATCTACAAGGTGAAGCTGCGCGGCACCAACTTCCCCTCCGACGGCCCCGTAAT
GCAGAAGAAGACCATGGGCTGGGAGGCCTCCTCCGAGCGGATGTACCCCGAGGACGGCGCCCTGAAGGGC
GAGATCAAGCAGAGGCTGAAGCTGAAGGACGGCGGCCACTACGACGCTGAGGTCAAGACCACCTACAAGG
CCAAGAAGCCCGTGCAGCTGCCCGGCGCCTACAACGTCAACATCAAGTTGGACATCACCTCCCACAACGA
GGACTACACCATCGTGGAACAGTACGAACGCGCCGAGGGCCGCCACTCCACCGGCGGCATGGACGAGCTG
TACAAGTAAAGCGGCCGCGACTCTAGATCATAATCAGCCATACCACAT
