>Addgene plasmid #55146 | mCherry-TOMM20-N-10 | addgene partial sequence | sequence record 104163 | mCherry-R 5'-TTGGTCACCTTCAGCTTGG-3'
CCTCGCCCTCGATCTCGAACTCGTGGCCGTTCACGGAGCCCTCCATGTGCACCTTGAAGCGCATGAACTC
CTTGATGATGGCCATGTTATCCTCCTCGCCCTTGCTCACCATGGTGGCGACCGGTGGATCCCCGCTACCG
CCTTCCACATCATCTTCAGCCAAGCTCTGAGCACTTACAATTCTCTGACTAATTGTTGGGAGCTTAGTCA
GAAGCATCTGGAACACTGGTGGTGGAAGAGTTTGCTGTAAGACCTGCAGTAACTGCTGTGGCTGTCCACA
CACAGCAATTGCATTTGTCAGATGGTCTACGCCCTTCTCATATTCACCTTGAGCTAGTAACTCTTCACCA
AGCTGTATTTCTTCAAGGAAGAACTTCTGAACAGCTTCAGCATCTTTAAGGTCAGGTAACTTGGAAAGCC
CAGCTCTCTCCTTGGCAAGCTTCTGTTTCTTTCTTCGTTCTCGAAGCCTGTTCTTGAAGTTGGGGTCACT
TCGTCTTTTGCGGTCGAAGTAGATGCAGTACCCAATGAAAAGGGCCCCGCATACACCGGCGGCGATGGCG
CTGTTCCGACCCACCATGGTGGCGCTAGCGGATCTGACGGTTCACTAAACCAGCTCTGCTTATATAGACC
TCCCACCGTACACGCCTACCGCCCATTTGCGTCAATGGGGCGGAGTTGTTACGACATTTTGGAAAGTCCC
GTTGATTTTGGTGCCAAAACAAACTCCCATTGACGTCAATGGGGTGGAGACTTGGAAATCCCCGTGAGTC
AAACCGCTATCCACGCCCATTGATGTACTGCCAAAACCGCATCACCATGGTAATAGCGATGACTAATACG
TAGATGTACTGCCAAGTAGGAAAGTCCCATAAGGTCATGTACTGGGCATAATGCCAGGCGGGCCATTTAC
CGTCATTGACGTCAATAGGGGGCGTACTTGGCATA
